Addgene plasmid #176168: pMC8b-XI2up
Purpose: yeast MoClo level-0 part plasmid type 8b containing 5' homology for integration site XI-2
Depositing lab: Florian David. Depositing organization: Chalmers University of Technology. Publication: Expansion of the Yeast Modular Cloning Toolkit for CRISPR-Based Applications, Genomic Integrations and Combinatorial Libraries. Otto M, Skrekas C, Gossing M, Gustafsson J, Siewers V, David F. ACS Synth Biol. 2021 Dec 17;10(12):3461-3474. doi: 10.1021/acssynbio.1c00408. Epub 2021 Dec 3. PubMed 34860007.
Backbone
  Vector backbone: pYTK001
  Vector type: Synthetic Biology
Growth in bacteria
  Bacterial resistance: Chloramphenicol, 25 μg/mL
  Growth temperature: 37°C
  Growth strain: DH5alpha
  Copy number: High Copy
Gene/Insert
  Gene/Insert name: 5' homology for integration site XI-2
  Species: S. cerevisiae (budding yeast)
  Cloning method: Restriction Enzyme; 5′ cloning site BsmBI (destroyed during cloning); 3′ cloning site BsmBI (destroyed during cloning)
Terms and licenses: Academic/Nonprofit Terms; Industry Terms: Not Available to Industry
Depositor comments: Constructed using the Yeast Modular Cloning Toolkit (Lee et al. ACS Synth Biol. 2015). Homologous region amplified from EasyClone-MarkerFree toolkit (Jessop-Fabre et al. Biotechnol J. 2016).
How to cite: pMC8b-XI2up was a gift from Florian David (Addgene plasmid # 176168 ; http://n2t.net/addgene:176168 ; RRID:Addgene_176168)
