[The description below was written by a language model from this plasmid's Addgene catalogue record and pLannotate feature annotations shown in this document.]
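Description:
pMC8b-XI2up is a small (about 2.3 kb) level-0 part plasmid for the yeast Modular Cloning (MoClo) system, built in the pYTK001 part-entry backbone. It is a bacterial storage vector only: the annotated features are a high-copy ColE1/pUC-type origin of replication and a chloramphenicol acetyltransferase (cat) gene with its native promoter, followed by a lambda t0 terminator. These allow propagation and chloramphenicol selection in E. coli. No yeast origin, yeast marker or expression elements are annotated, which is consistent with its role as a donor of a single part rather than a functional yeast vector.

The payload is the 5' (upstream) homology region for the Saccharomyces cerevisiae genomic integration site XI-2, formatted as a type 8b part. According to the depositor, the homologous sequence was amplified from the EasyClone-MarkerFree toolkit and inserted by BsmBI cloning, which destroyed the BsmBI sites. The automated feature table does not annotate the insert itself; it presumably lies in the unannotated stretch between the terminator and the origin.

In the MoClo scheme, level-0 parts of defined types are combined by Golden Gate assembly into higher-level constructs. A type 8b 5' homology part would be paired with a corresponding 3' homology part so that the assembled cassette is flanked by arms directing homologous recombination into the chosen locus. This plasmid therefore serves as a building block for integration vectors targeting expression cassettes to site XI-2. It belongs to a toolkit expansion aimed at CRISPR-based applications, genomic integrations and combinatorial libraries in budding yeast.
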