Features (pLannotate 1.2.2; 4 found; start..end, strand, type, name):
    286..383     +  promoter       cat promoter: promoter of the E. coli cat gene encoding chloramphenicol acetyltransferase
    384..1040    +  CDS            cat: CAT_ECOLX - Experimental evidence at protein level: Swiss-Prot protein existence level 1. This enzyme is an effector of chloramphenicol resistance in bacteria. From Escherichia coli. This protein is used as a marker in many commonly used cloning vectors, such as pACYC184.
   1114..1148    +  terminator     lambda t0 terminator: minimal transcription terminator from phage lambda (Scholtissek and Grosse, 1987)
   1886..202     -  rep_origin     ori (across the origin): high-copy-number ColE1/pMB1/pBR322/pUC origin of replication
>Addgene plasmid #176168 | pMC8b-XI2up | addgene full sequence | sequence record 353634 | Addgene NGS Result
AGGCGGTGCTACAGAGTTCTTGAAGTGGTGGCCTAACTACGGCTACACTAGAAGAACAGTATTTGGTATC
TGCGCTCTGCTGAAGCCAGTTACCTTCGGAAAAAGAGTTGGTAGCTCTTGATCCGGCAAACAAACCACCG
CTGGTAGCGGTGGTTTTTTTGTTTGCAAGCAGCAGATTACGCGCAGAAAAAAAGGATCTCAAGAAGATCC
TTTGATCTTTTCTACGGGGTCTGACGCTCAGTGGAACGAAAACTCACGTTAAGGGATTTTGGTCATGATT
GATCGGGCACGTAAGAGGTTCCAACTTTCACCATAATGAAATAAGATCACTACCGGGCGTATTTTTTGAG
TTATCGAGATTTTCAGGAGCTAAGGAAGCTAAAATGGAGAAAAAAATCACTGGATATACCACCGTTGATA
TATCCCAATGGCATCGTAAAGAACATTTTGAGGCATTTCAGTCAGTTGCTCAATGTACCTATAACCAGAC
CGTTCAGCTGGATATTACGGCCTTTTTAAAGACCGTAAAGAAAAATAAGCACAAGTTTTATCCGGCCTTT
ATTCACATTCTTGCCCGCCTGATGAATGCTCATCCGGAATTTCGTATGGCAATGAAAGACGGTGAGCTGG
TGATATGGGATAGTGTTCACCCTTGTTACACCGTTTTCCATGAGCAAACTGAAACGTTTTCATCGCTCTG
GAGTGAATACCACGACGATTTCCGGCAGTTTCTACACATATATTCGCAAGATGTGGCGTGTTACGGTGAA
AACCTGGCCTATTTCCCTAAAGGGTTTATTGAGAATATGTTTTTCGTTTCAGCCAATCCCTGGGTGAGTT
TCACCAGTTTTGATTTAAACGTGGCCAATATGGACAACTTCTTCGCCCCCGTTTTCACCATGGGCAAATA
TTATACGCAAGGCGACAAGGTGCTGATGCCGCTGGCGATTCAGGTTCATCATGCCGTTTGTGATGGCTTC
CATGTCGGCAGAATGCTTAATGAATTACAACAGTACTGCGATGAGTGGCAGGGCGGGGCGTAATTTGATA
TCGAGCTCGCTTGGACTCCTGTTGATAGATCCAGTAATGACCTCAGAACTCCATCTGGATTTGTTCAGAA
CGCTCGGTTGCCGCCGGGCGTTTTTTATTGGTCTGGTCTCAAGGGCGAGCTCGCTGAGGACTTAATTTGT
GGAAGTTCATGGCAAACGCTCCTTGGCTTTTGCCTAGTCTTGTTCTATGGCACATTTTTCTGTTGAGTTA
CACCCCGCGTGCTAAAAAAGGGGTGAACCATCAGAAAGCTTATTACTGAGTTTTGCGGAGCATCGCTCGG
AGCGGCGGAATTGAATCGAACCGCCGTGCTATTACCGAACAAAAAAATTCGAAAGCATAAACTCAGTAGT
GAAAAACTTGAGAATTTTCAGATGAGTGGCGACTTTCCAGTCCTTGCGGTTTTGTCACCTTAGTCAGCTA
GTAAGGAGGCCGTGTGGGTTAGAGTGGCTACAATCCTCAAAGGGCACTTCTAGAACCCACGGTGAATTTT
TTTTGGCATGATAAATCGGTAGAATCGGTGAAGTAATTACCCAAAAAAGGATCGGGATTGTGTTTCTCGT
AATTCCGTATTATTGCCGATGGCATCGACTACTTCTTTTTTCAGAAACCCCAACAAGGGTCTATTGTAAT
TGTATATAAACCTTTTTGTAATGGATATATACATGTGGTACTATTTCTCCTCATCCTGCTCCATCGAAAA
TCCTCATTAAACCCTCAGCGCATTGTGAGACCGACTACGGTTATCCACAGAATCAGGGGATAACGCAGGA
AAGAACATGTGAGCAAAAGGCCAGCAAAAGGCCAGGAACCGTAAAAAGGCCGCGTTGCTGGCGTTTTTCC
ATAGGCTCCGCCCCCCTGACGAGCATCACAAAAATCGACGCTCAAGTCAGAGGTGGCGAAACCCGACAGG
ACTATAAAGATACCAGGCGTTTCCCCCTGGAAGCTCCCTCGTGCGCTCTCCTGTTCCGACCCTGCCGCTT
ACCGGATACCTGTCCGCCTTTCTCCCTTCGGGAAGCGTGGCGCTTTCTCATAGCTCACGCTGTAGGTATC
TCAGTTCGGTGTAGGTCGTTCGCTCCAAGCTGGGCTGTGTGCACGAACCCCCCGTTCAGCCCGACCGCTG
CGCCTTATCCGGTAACTATCGTCTTGAGTCCAACCCGGTAAGACACGACTTATCGCCACTGGCAGCAGCC
ACTGGTAACAGGATTAGCAGAGCGAGGTATGT
